Addgene plasmid #154792: pGBW-m4133365
Purpose: Mammalian expression plasmid for SARS-CoV-2 ORF10 protein
Depositing lab: Ginkgo Bioworks & Benjie Chen. Depositing organization: Ginkgo Bioworks.
Backbone
  Vector backbone: pTwist_CMV_6
  Backbone size w/o insert (bp): 4180
  Vector type: Mammalian Expression
Growth in bacteria
  Bacterial resistance: Ampicillin, 100 μg/mL
  Growth temperature: 37°C
  Growth strain: DH5alpha
  Copy number: High Copy
Gene/Insert
  Gene/Insert name: SARS-CoV-2 ORF10 protein
  Species: Severe acute respiratory syndrome coronavirus 2
  Insert size (bp): 110
  Mutation: H. sapiens recode 1
  Entrez Gene: ORF10 (a.k.a. GU280_gp11)
  Promoter: CMV
  Tag / fusion protein: Cleavable TEV;3xFlag (C terminal on backbone)
  Cloning method: Unknown
Resource information
  A portion of this plasmid was derived from a plasmid made by: GinkgoBioworks
Depositor comments: NCBI reference sequence: YP_009725255.1
How to cite: pGBW-m4133365 was a gift from Ginkgo Bioworks & Benjie Chen (Addgene plasmid # 154792 ; http://n2t.net/addgene:154792 ; RRID:Addgene_154792)
