[The description below was written by a language model from this plasmid's Addgene catalogue record and pLannotate feature annotations shown in this document.]
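Description:
pGBW-m4133365 is a mammalian expression plasmid built on the pTwist_CMV_6 backbone for producing the SARS-CoV-2 ORF10 protein in transfected mammalian cells. It is propagated in E. coli as a high-copy plasmid through a ColE1/pUC-type origin of replication and is selected with ampicillin through a β-lactamase (AmpR) gene, which in the sequenced record of about 4.4 kb spans the numbering origin. No mammalian selection marker is annotated or listed, which suggests the plasmid is suited to transient expression.

The insert is a short (about 110 bp) ORF10 coding sequence recoded for human codon usage ("H. sapiens recode 1"), based on the viral reference protein. Transcription is driven by the human cytomegalovirus immediate-early enhancer and promoter; the automated annotation recognises the enhancer together with partial or truncated CMV promoter matches. The backbone supplies a C-terminal tag made up of a TEV protease cleavage site followed by 3xFLAG, so the protein can be detected or immunopurified with anti-FLAG reagents and the tag then removed by TEV cleavage. The feature table picks up only a FLAG fragment in this region and does not annotate the ORF10 sequence or the TEV site itself. An SV40 polyadenylation signal lies downstream of the cassette. The expression unit is flanked on both sides by β-globin insulator elements, T7 and rrnG transcription terminators, and there is also an upstream synthetic poly(A) signal. These parts serve to shield the cassette from read-through transcription originating in the rest of the plasmid.

The construct is suited to expression, localisation and affinity-purification or interaction studies of ORF10, although the record states only that its purpose is mammalian expression.
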