Features (pLannotate 1.2.2; 16 found; start..end, strand, type, name):
    256..392     +  terminator     rrnG terminator: transcription terminator from the E. coli ribosomal RNA rrnG operon (Albrechtsen et al., 1991)
    544..615     +  misc_feature   5' β-globin insulator: insulator upstream of the human β-globin locus (Farrell et al., 2002)
    620..666     -  terminator     T7 terminator: transcription terminator for bacteriophage T7 RNA polymerase
    684..732     -  polyA_signal   poly(A) signal: synthetic polyadenylation signal
    813..1116    +  enhancer       CMV enhancer: human cytomegalovirus immediate early enhancer
   1189..1206    -  promoter       CMV promoter (fragment): human cytomegalovirus (CMV) immediate early promoter
   1269..1320    +  promoter       CMVd2 promoter: truncated human cytomegalovirus (CMV) immediate early promoter that yields moderately reduced expression relative to the full-length promoter
   1575..1597    +  CDS            FLAG (fragment): FLAG® epitope tag, followed by an enterokinase cleavage site
   1651..1772    -  polyA_signal   SV40 poly(A) signal: SV40 polyadenylation signal
   1795..1864    -  CDS            large T antigen (fragment): large T antigen from SV40 (simian virus 40)
   1887..1933    +  terminator     T7 terminator: transcription terminator for bacteriophage T7 RNA polymerase
   1963..2099    +  terminator     rrnG terminator: transcription terminator from the E. coli ribosomal RNA rrnG operon (Albrechtsen et al., 1991)
   2144..2215    +  misc_feature   3' β-globin insulator: insulator downstream of the human β-globin locus (Farrell et al., 2002)
   2441..3029    -  rep_origin     ori: high-copy-number ColE1/pMB1/pBR322/pUC origin of replication
   3201..3265    -  CDS            bla(M) (fragment): β-lactamase lacking the signal sequence; bla(M); allows cytosolic expression of β-lactamase
   3775..243     +  CDS            AmpR (across the origin): β-lactamase; bla; confers resistance to ampicillin, carbenicillin, and related antibiotics
>Addgene plasmid #154792 | pGBW-m4133365 | addgene full sequence | sequence record 307387 | Addgene NGS Result
GACTGGATGGAGGCGGATAAAGTTGCAGGACCACTTCTGCGCTCGGCCCTTCCGGCTGGCTGGTTTATTG
CTGATAAATCTGGAGCCGGTGAGCGTGGGTCTCGCGGTATCATTGCAGCACTGGGGCCAGATGGTAAGCC
CTCCCGTATCGTAGTTATCTACACGACGGGGAGTCAGGCAACTATGGATGAACGAAATAGACAGATCGCT
GAGATAGGTGCCTCACTGATTAAGCATTGGTAACCGATTCTAGGTGCATTGGCGCAGAAAAAAATGCCTG
ATGCGACGCTGCGCGTCTTATACTCCCACATATGCCAGATTCAGCAACGGATACGGCTTCCCCAACTTGC
CCACTTCCATACGTGTCCTCCTTACCAGAAATTTATCCTTAAGATCCCGAATCGTTTAAACTCGACTCTG
GCTCTATCGAATCTCCGTCGTTTCGAGCTTACGCGAACAGCCGTGGCGCTCATTTGCTCGTCGGGCATCG
AATCTCGTCAGCTATCGTCAGCTTACCTTTTTGGCAGCGATCGCGGCTCCCGACATCTTGGACCATTAGC
TCCACAGGTATCTTCTTCCCTCTAGTGGTCATAACAGCAGCTTCAGCTACCTCTCAATTCAAAAAACCCC
TCAAGACCCGTTTAGAGGCCCCAAGGGGTTATGCTATCAATCGTTGCGTTACACACACAAAAAACCAACA
CACATCCATCTTCGATGGATAGCGATTTTATTATCTAACTGCTGATCGAGTGTAGCCAGATCTAGTAATC
AATTACGGGGTCATTAGTTCATAGCCCATATATGGAGTTCCGCGTTACATAACTTACGGTAAATGGCCCG
CCTGGCTGACCGCCCAACGACCCCCGCCCATTGACGTCAATAATGACGTATGTTCCCATAGTAACGCCAA
TAGGGACTTTCCATTGACGTCAATGGGTGGAGTATTTACGGTAAACTGCCCACTTGGCAGTACATCAAGT
GTATCATATGCCAAGTACGCCCCCTATTGACGTCAATGACGGTAAATGGCCCGCCTGGCATTATGCCCAG
TACATGACCTTATGGGACTTTCCTACTTGGCAGTACATCTACGTATTAGTCATCGCTATTACCATGCTGA
TGCGGTTTTGGCAGTACATCAATGGGCGTGGATAGCGGTTTGACTCACGGGGATTTCCAAGTCTCCACCC
CATTGACGTCAATGGGAGTTTGTTTTGGCACCAAAATCAACGGGACTTTCCAAAATGTCGTAACAACTCC
GCCCCATTGACGCAAATGGGCGGTAGGCGTGTACGGTGGGAGGTCTATATAAGCAGAGCTGGTTTAGTGA
ACCGTCAGATCAGATCTTTGTCGATCCTACCATCCACTCGACACACCCGCCAGCGGCCGCCACCATGGGG
TACATAAATGTTTTCGCCTTTCCATTCACGATCTATTCACTCCTTTTATGTAGGATGAACTCTCGCAATT
ACATTGCTCAGGTAGACGTCGTGAACTTTAACCTAACTGAAAACCTTTACTTTCAGTCGATGGATTATAA
GGACCACGATGGAGACTACAAAGATCATGACATTGATTACAAGGACGACGATGACAAATAAGCTAGCTTG
ACTGACTGAGATACAGCGTACCTTCAGCTCACAGACATGATAAGATACATTGATGAGTTTGGACAAACCA
CAACTAGAATGCAGTGAAAAAAATGCTTTATTTGTGAAATTTGTGATGCTATTGCTTTATTTGTAACCAT
TATAAGCTGCAATAAACAAGTTAACAACAACAATTGCATTCATTTTATGTTTCAGGTTCAGGGGGAGGTG
TGGGAGGTTTTTTAAAGCAAGTAAAACCTCTACAAATGTGGTATTGGCCCATCTCTATCGGTATCGTAGC
ATAACCCCTTGGGGCCTCTAAACGGGTCTTGAGGGGTTTTTTGTGCCCCTCGGGCCGGATTGCTATCTAC
CGGCATTGGCGCAGAAAAAAATGCCTGATGCGACGCTGCGCGTCTTATACTCCCACATATGCCAGATTCA
GCAACGGATACGGCTTCCCCAACTTGCCCACTTCCATACGTGTCCTCCTTACCAGAAATTTATCCTTAAG
GTCGTCAGCTATCCTGCAGGCGATCTCTCGATTTCGATCAAGACATTCCTTTAATGGTCTTTTCTGGACA
CCACTAGGGGTCAGAAGTAGTTCATCAAACTTTCTTCCCTCCCTAATCTCATTGGTTACCTTGGGCTATC
GAAACTTAATTAACCAGTCAAGTCAGCTACTTGGCGAGATCGACTTGTCTGGGTTTCGACTACGCTCAGA
ATTGCGTCAGTCAAGTTCGATCTGGTCCTTGCTATTGCACCCGTTCTCCGATTACGAGTTTCATTTAAAT
CATGTGAGCAAAAGGCCAGCAAAAGGCCAGGAACCGTAAAAAGGCCGCGTTGCTGGCGTTTTTCCATAGG
CTCCGCCCCCCTGACGAGCATCACAAAAATCGACGCTCAAGTCAGAGGTGGCGAAACCCGACAGGACTAT
AAAGATACCAGGCGTTTCCCCCTGGAAGCTCCCTCGTGCGCTCTCCTGTTCCGACCCTGCCGCTTACCGG
ATACCTGTCCGCCTTTCTCCCTTCGGGAAGCGTGGCGCTTTCTCATAGCTCACGCTGTAGGTATCTCAGT
TCGGTGTAGGTCGTTCGCTCCAAGCTGGGCTGTGTGCACGAACCCCCCGTTCAGCCCGACCGCTGCGCCT
TATCCGGTAACTATCGTCTTGAGTCCAACCCGGTAAGACACGACTTATCGCCACTGGCAGCAGCCACTGG
TAACAGGATTAGCAGAGCGAGGTATGTAGGCGGTGCTACAGAGTTCTTGAAGTGGTGGCCTAACTACGGC
TACACTAGAAGAACAGTATTTGGTATCTGCGCTCTGCTGAAGCCAGTTACCTTCGGAAAAAGAGTTGGTA
GCTCTTGATCCGGCAAACAAACCACCGCTGGTAGCGGTGGTTTTTTTGTTTGCAAGCAGCAGATTACGCG
CAGAAAAAAAGGATCTCAAGAAGATCCTTTGATCTTTTCTACGGGGTCTGACGCTCAGTGGAACGAAAAC
TCACGTTAAGGGATTTTGGTCATGAGATTATCAAAAAGGATCTTCACCTAGATCCTTTTAAATTAAAAAT
GAAGTTTTAAATCAATCTAAAGTATATATGAGTAAACTTGGTCTGACAGTTACCAATGCTTAATCAGTGA
GGCACCTATCTCAGCGATCTGTCTATTTCGTTCATCCATAGTTGCATTTAAATTTCCGAACTCTCCAAGG
CCCTCGTCGGAAAATCTTCAAACCTTTCGTCCGATCCATCTTGCAGGCTACCTCTCGAACGAACTATCGC
AAGTCTCTTGGCCGGCCTTGCGCCTTGGCTATTGCTTGGCAGCGCCTATCGCCAGGTATTACTCCAATCC
CGAATATCCGAGATCGGGATCACCCGAGAGAAGTTCAACCTACATCCTCAATCCCGATCTATCCGAGATC
CGAGGAATATCGAAATCGGGGCGCGCCTGGTGTACCGAGAACGATCCTCTCAGTGCGAGTCTCGACGATC
CATATCGTTGCTTGGCAGTCAGCCAGTCGGAATCCAGCTTGGGACCCAGGAAGTCCAATCGTCAGATATT
GTACTCAAGCCTGGTCACGGCAGCGTACCGATCTGTTTAAACCTAGATATTGATAGTCTGATCGGTCAAC
GTATAATCGAGTCCTAGCTTTTGCAAACATCTATCAAGAGACAGGATCAGCAGGAGGCTTTCGCATGAGT
ATTCAACATTTCCGTGTCGCCCTTATTCCCTTTTTTGCGGCATTTTGCCTTCCTGTTTTTGCTCACCCAG
AAACGCTGGTGAAAGTAAAAGATGCTGAAGATCAGTTGGGTGCGCGAGTGGGTTACATCGAACTGGATCT
CAACAGCGGTAAGATCCTTGAGAGTTTTCGCCCCGAAGAACGCTTTCCAATGATGAGCACTTTTAAAGTT
CTGCTATGTGGCGCGGTATTATCCCGTATTGACGCCGGGCAAGAGCAACTCGGTCGCCGCATACACTATT
CTCAGAATGACTTGGTTGAGTATTCACCAGTCACAGAAAAGCATCTTACGGATGGCATGACAGTAAGAGA
ATTATGCAGTGCTGCCATAACCATGAGTGATAACACTGCGGCCAACTTACTTCTGACAACGATTGGAGGA
CCGAAGGAGCTAACCGCTTTTTTGCACAACATGGGGGATCATGTAACTCGCCTTGATCGTTGGGAACCGG
AGCTGAATGAAGCCATACCAAACGACGAGCGTGACACCACGATGCCTGTAGCAATGGCAACAACCTTGCG
TAAACTATTAACTGGCGAACTACTTACTCTAGCTTCCCGGCAACAGTTGATA
